>Addgene plasmid #54387 | LIIIalpha R E-F | depositor full sequence | sequence record 84607 | Full Sequence
CAAAATCCCTTAACGTGAGTTACGCGTCGTTCCACTGAGCGTCAGACCCCTGCCATTTTTGGGGTGAGGC
CGTTCGCGGCCGAGGGGCGCAGCCCCTGGGGGGATGGGAGCTCGGTGCCTTGATGTGGGCGCCGGCGGTC
GAGTGGCGACGGCGCGGCTTGTCCGCGCCCTGGTAGATTGCCTGGCCGTAGGCCAGCCATTTTTGAGCGG
CCAGCGGCCGCGATAGGCCGACGCGAAGCGGCGGGGCGTAGGGAGCGCAGCGACCGAAGGGTAGGCGCTT
TTTGCAGCTCTTCGGCTGTGCGCTGGCCAGACAGTTATGCACAGGCCAGGCGGGTTTTAAGAGTTTTAAT
AAGTTTTAAAGAGTTTTAGGCGGAAAAATCGCCTTTTTTCTCTTTTATATCAGTCACTTACATGTGTGAC
CGGTTCCCAATGTACGGCTTTGGGTTCCCAATGTACGGGTTCCGGTTCCCAATGTACGGCTTTGGGTTCC
CAATGTACGTGCTATCCACAGGAAAGAAGCTTTTTCGACCTTTTTCCCCTGCTAGGGCAATTTGCCCTAG
CATCTGCTCCGTACATTAGGAACCGGCGGATGCTTCGCCCTCGATCAGGTTGCGGTAGCGCATGACTAGG
ATCGGGCCAGCCTGCCCCGCCTCCTCCTTCAAATCGTACTCCGGCAGGTCATTTGACCCGATCAGCTTGC
GCACGGTGAAACAGAACTTCTTGAACTCTCCGGCGCTGCCACTGCGTTCGTAGATCGTCTTGAACAACCA
TCTGGCTTCTGCCTTGCCTGCGGCGCGGCGTGCCAGGCGGTAGAGAAAACGGCCGATGCCGGGATCGATC
AAAAAGTAATCGGGGTGAACCGTCAGCACGTCCGGGTTCTTGCCTTCTGTGATCTCGCGGTACATCCAAT
CAGCTAGCTCGATCTCGATGTACTCCGGCCGCCCGGTTTCGCTCTTTACGATCTTGTAGCGGCTAATCAA
GGCTTCACCCTCGGATACCGTCACCAGGCGGCCGTTCTTGGCCTTCTTCGTACGCTGCATGGCAACGTGC
GTGGTGTTTAACCGAATGCAGGTTTCTACCAGGTCGTCTTTCTGCTTTCCGCCATCGGCTCGCCGGCAGA
ACTTGAGTACGTCCGCAACGTGTGGACGGAACACGCGGCCGGGCTTGTCTCCCTTCCCTTCCCGGTATCG
GTTCATGGATTCGGTTAGATGGGAAACCGCCATCAGTACCAGGTCGTAATCCCACACACTGGCCATGCCG
GCCGGCCCTGCGGAAACCTCTACGTGCCCGTCTGGAAGCTCGTAGCGGATCACCTCGCCAGCTCGTCGGT
CACGCTTCGACAGACGGAAAACGGCCACGTCCATGATGCTGCGACTATCGCGGGTGCCCACGTCATAGAG
CATCGGAACGAAAAAATCTGGTTGCTCGTCGCCCTTGGGCGGCTTCCTAATCGACGACGCACCGGCTGCC
GGCGGTTGCCGGGATTCTTTGCGGATTCGATCAGCGGCCGCTTGCCACGATTCACCGGGGCGTGCTTCTG
CCTCGATGCGTTGCCGCTGGGCGGCCTGCGCGGCCTTCAACTTCTCCACCAGGTCATCACCCAGCGCCGC
GCCGATTTGTACCGGGCCGGATGGTTTGCGACCGCTCACGCCGATTCCTCGGGCTTGGGGGTTCCAGTGC
CATTGCAGGGCCGGCAGACAACCCAGCCGCTTACGCCTGGCCAACCGCCCGTTCCTCCACACATGGGGCA
TTCCACGGCGTCGGTGCCTGGTTGTTCTTGATTTTCCATGCCGCCTCCTTTAGCCGCTAAAATTCATCTA
CTCATTTATTCATTTGCTCATTTACTCTGGTAGCTGCGCGATGTATTCAGATAGCAGCTCGGTAATGGTC
TTGCCTTGGCGTACCGCGTACATCTTCAGCTTGGTGTGATCCTCCGCCGGCAACTGAAAGTTGACCCGCT
TCATGGCTGGCGTGTCTGCCAGGCTGGCCAACGTTGCAGCCTTGCTGCTGCGTGCGCTCGGACGGCCGGC
ACTTAGCGTGTTTGTGCTTTTGCTCATTTTCTCTTTACCTCATTAACTCAAATGAGTTTTGATTTAATTT
CAGCGGCCAGCGCCTGGACCTCGCGGGCAGCGTCGCCCTCGGGTTCTGATTCAAGAACGGTTGTGCCGGC
GGCGGCAGTGCCTGGGTAGCTCACGCGCTGCGTGATACGGGACTCAAGAATGGGCAGCTCGTACCCGGCC
AGCGCCTCGGCAACCTCACCGCCGATGCGCGTGCCTTTGATCGCCCGCGACACGACAAAGGCCGCTTGTA
GCCTTCCATCCGTGACCTCAATGCGCTGCTTAACCAGCTCCACCAGGTCGGCGGTGGCCCATATGTCGTA
AGGGCTTGGCTGCACCGGAATCAGCACGAAGTCGGCTGCCTTGATCGCGGACACAGCCAAGTCCGCCGCC
TGGGGCGCTCCGTCGATCACTACGAAGTCGCGCCGGCCGATGGCCTTCACGTCGCGGTCAATCGTCGGGC
GGTCGATGCCGACAACGGTTAGCGGTTGATCTTCCCGCACGGCCGCCCAATCGCGGGCACTGCCCTGGGG
ATCGGAATCGACTAACAGAACATCGGCCCCGGCGAGTTGCAGGGCGCGGGCTAGATGGGTTGCGATGGTC
GTCTTGCCTGACCCGCCTTTCTGGTTAAGTACAGCGATAACCTTCATGCGTTCCCCTTGCGTATTTGTTT
ATTTACTCATCGCATCATATACGCAGCGACCGCATGACGCAAGCTGTTTTACTCAAATACACATCACCTT
TTTAGACGGCGGCGCTCGGTTTCTTCAGCGGCCAAGCTGGCCGGCCAGGCCGCCAGCTTGGCATCAGACA
AACCGGCCAGGATTTCATGCAGCCGCACGGCTGATGGGCTGCCTGTATCGAGTGGTGATTTTGTGCCGAG
CTGCCGGTCGGGGAGCTGTTGGCTGGCTGGTGGCAGGATATATTGTGGTGTAAACAAATTGACGCTTAGA
CACTTAATAACACATTGCGGACGTTTTTAATGTACTGGGGTGGATTACGGGTCTCAAATCCAGATTGTCT
TCAAAGCTGAACGAAAACGTAAAATGATATAAATATCAATATATTAAATTAGATTTTGCATAAAAAACAG
ACTACATAATACTGTAAAACACAACATATCCAGTCACTATGGCGGCCCCTCGAGGGGCCGCATTAGGCAC
CCCAGGCTTTACACTTTATGCTTCCGGCTCGTATAATGTGTGGATTTTGAGTTAGGATCCGTCGAGATTT
TCAGGAGCTAAGGAAGCTAAAATGGAGAAAAAAATCACTGGATATACCACCGTTGATATATCCCAATGGC
ATCGTAAAGAACATTTTGAGGCATTTCAGTCAGTTGCTCAATGTACCTATAACCAGACCGTTCAGCTGGA
TATTACGGCCTTTTTAAAGACCGTAAAGAAAAATAAGCACAAGTTTTATCCGGCCTTTATTCACATTCTT
GCCCGCCTGATGAATGCTCATCCGGAATTCCGTATGGCAATGAAAGACGGTGAGCTGGTGATATGGGATA
GTGTTCACCCTTGTTACACCGTTTTCCATGAGCAAACTGAAACGTTTTCATCGCTCTGGAGTGAATACCA
CGACGATTTCCGGCAGTTTCTACACATATATTCGCAAGATGTGGCGTGTTACGGTGAAAACCTGGCCTAT
TTCCCTAAAGGGTTTATTGAGAATATGTTTTTCGTGTCAGCCAATCCCTGGGTGAGTTTCACCAGTTTTG
ATTTAAACGTGGCCAATATGGACAACTTCTTCGCCCCCGTTTTCACCATGGGCAAATATTATACGCAAGG
CGACAAGGTGCTGATGCCGCTGGCGATTCAGGTTCATCATGCCGTTTGTGATGGCTTCCATGTCGGCAGA
ATGCTTAATGAATTACAACAGTACTGCGATGAGTGGCAGGGCGGGGCGTAATCTAGAGGATCCGGCTTAC
TAAAAGCCAGATAACAGTATGCGTATTTGCGCGCTGATTTTTGCGGTATAAGAATATATACTGATATGTA
TACCCGAAGTATGTCAAAAAGAGGTATGCTATGAAGCAGCGTATTACAGTGACAGTTGACAGCGACAGCT
ATCAGTTGCTCAAGGCATATATGATGTCAATATCTCCGGTCTGGTAAGCACAACCATGCAGAATGAAGCC
CGTCGTCTGCGTGCCGAACGCTGGAAAGCGGAAAATCAGGAAGGGATGGCTGAGGTCGCCCGGTTTATTG
AAATGAACGGCTCTTTTGCTGACGAGAACAGGGGCTGGTGAAATGCAGTTTAAGGTTTACACCTATAAAA
GAGAGAGCCGTTATCGTCTGTTTGTGGATGTACAGAGTGATATTATTGACACGCCCGGGCGACGGATGGT
GATCCCCCTGGCCAGTGCACGTCTGCTGTCAGATAAAGTCCCCCGTGAACTTTACCCGGTGGTGCATATC
GGGGATGAAAGCTGGCGCATGATGACCACCGATATGGCCAGTGTGCCGGTTTCCGTTATCGGGGAAGAAG
TGGCTGATCTCAGCCACCGCGAAAATGACATCAAAAACGCCATTAACCTGATGTTCTGGGGAATATAAAT
GTCAGGCTCCCTTATACACAGCCAGTCTGCAGGTCGACGAAGACTTCGTATGAGTGAGACCTCTGGTTTA
AACTATCAGTGTTTGACAGGATATATTGGCGGGTAAACCTAAGAGAAAAGAGCGTTTATTAGAATAATCG
GATATTTAAAAGGGCGTGAAAAGGTTTATCCGTTCGTCCATTTGTATGTGCCAACCACAGGAACCGTAAA
AAGGCCGCGTTGCTGGCGTTTTTCCATAGGCTCCGCCCCCCTGACGAGCATCACAAAAATCGACGCTCAA
GTCAGAGGTGGCGAAACCCGACAGGACTATAAAGATACCAGGCGTTTCCCCCTGGAAGCTCCCTCGTGCG
CTCTCCTGTTCCGACCCTGCCGCTTACCGGATACCTGTCCGCCTTTCTCCCTTCGGGAAGCGTGGCGCTT
TCTCATAGCTCACGCTGTAGGTATCTCAGTTCGGTGTAGGTCGTTCGCTCCAAGCTGGGCTGTGTGCACG
AACCCCCCGTTCAGCCCGACCGCTGCGCCTTATCCGGTAACTATCGTCTTGAGTCCAACCCGGTAAGACA
CGACTTATCGCCACTGGCAGCAGCCACTGGTAACAGGATTAGCAGAGCGAGGTATGTAGGCGGTGCTACA
GAGTTCTTGAAGTGGTGGCCTAACTACGGCTACACTAGAAGGACAGTATTTGGTATCTGCGCTCTGCTGA
AGCCAGTTACCTTCGGAAAAAGAGTTGGTAGCTCTTGATCCGGCAAACAAACCACCGCTGGTAGCGGTGG
TTTTTTTGTTTGCAAGCAGCAGATTACGCGCAGAAAAAAAGGATCTCAAGAAGATCCTTTGATCTTTTCT
ACGGGGTCTGACGCTCAGTGGAACGAAAACTCACGTTAAGGGATTTTGGTCATGAGATTATCAAAAAGGA
TCTTCACCTAGATCATAAAATCATTATTTGCCATCCAGCTGATATCCCCTATAGTGAGTCGTATTACATG
GTCATAGCTGTTTCCTGGCAGCTCTGGCCCGTGTCTCAAAATCTCTGATGTTACATTGCACAAGATAAAA
ATATATCATCATGAACAATAAAACTGTCTGCTTACATAAACAGTAATACAAGGGGTGTTATGAGCCATAT
TCAACGGGAAACGTCGAGGCCGCGATTAAATTCCAACATGGATGCTGATTTATATGGGTATAAATGGGCT
CGCGATAATGTCGGGCAATCAGGTGCGACAATCTATCGCTTGTATGGGAAGCCCGATGCGCCAGAGTTGT
TTCTGAAACATGGCAAAGGTAGCGTTGCCAATGATGTTACAGATGAGATGGTCAGACTAAACTGGCTGAC
GGAATTTATGCCTCTTCCGACCATCAAGCATTTTATCCGTACTCCTGATGATGCATGGTTACTCACCACT
GCGATCCCCGGAAAAACAGCATTCCAGGTATTAGAAGAATATCCTGATTCAGGTGAAAATATTGTTGATG
CGCTGGCAGTGTTCCTGCGCCGGTTGCATTCGATTCCTGTTTGTAATTGTCCTTTTAACAGCGATCGCGT
ATTTCGTCTTGCTCAGGCGCAATCACGAATGAATAACGGTTTGGTTGATGCGAGTGATTTTGATGACGAG
CGTAATGGCTGGCCTGTTGAACAAGTCTGGAAAGAAATGCATAAACTTTTGCCATTCTCACCGGATTCAG
TCGTCACTCATGGTGATTTCTCACTTGATAACCTTATTTTTGACGAGGGGAAATTAATAGGTTGTATTGA
TGTTGGACGAGTCGGAATCGCAGACCGATACCAGGATCTTGCCATCCTATGGAACTGCCTCGGTGAGTTT
TCTCCTTCATTACAGAAACGGCTTTTTCAAAAATATGGTATTGATAATCCTGATATGAATAAATTGCAGT
TTCATTTGATGCTCGATGAGTTTTTCTAATCAGAATTGGTTAATTGGTTGTAACACTGGCAGAGCATTAC
GCTGACTTGACGGGACGGCGCAAGCTCATGAC
Features (pLannotate 1.2.2; 15 found; start..end, strand, type, name):
     50..110     -  rep_origin     oriV (fragment): incP origin of replication
    316..510     -  rep_origin     pVS1 oriV: origin of replication for the Pseudomonas plasmid pVS1 (Heeb et al., 2000)
    576..1649    -  CDS            pVS1 RepA: replication protein from the Pseudomonas plasmid pVS1 (Heeb et al., 2000)
   2078..2707    -  CDS            pVS1 StaA: stability protein from the Pseudomonas plasmid pVS1 (Heeb et al., 2000)
   2971..2995    +  misc_feature   LB T-DNA repeat: left border repeat from nopaline C58 T-DNA
   3083..3191    +  protein_bind   attR1 (fragment): mutant version of attR; recombination site for the Gateway® LR reaction LR Clonase™
   3228..3258    +  promoter       lac UV5 promoter: E. coli lac promoter with an "up" mutation
   3282..3311    +  promoter       cat promoter (fragment): promoter of the E. coli cat gene encoding chloramphenicol acetyltransferase
   3312..3968    +  CDS            cat: CAT_ECOLX - Experimental evidence at protein level: Swiss-Prot protein existence level 1. This enzyme is an effector of chloramphenicol resistance in bacteria. From Escherichia coli. This protein is used as a marker in many commonly used cloning vectors, such as pACYC184.
   4150..4308    +  CDS            ccdA (fragment): CCDA_ECO57 - Also known as H, letA. Experimental evidence at protein level: Swiss-Prot protein existence level 1. Antitoxin component of a type II toxin-antitoxin (TA) system which inhibits the post-segregational killing (PSK) of plasmid-free cells, also referred to as a plasmid addiction system. Binds to and blocks the activity of CcdB; will also remove bound CcdB protein from the CcdB-GyrA complex by forming a CcdA-CcdB complex, a process termed rejuvenation. Functions as a transcriptional corepressor for the ccdAB operon, repression also requires CcdB (By similarity). From Escherichia coli
   4313..4618    +  CDS            ccdB: CcdB, a bacterial toxin that poisons DNA gyrase; ccdB; Plasmids containing the ccdB gene cannot be propagated in standard E. coli strains.
   4704..4728    +  misc_feature   RB T-DNA repeat: right border repeat from nopaline C58 T-DNA
   4851..5439    -  rep_origin     ori: high-copy-number ColE1/pMB1/pBR322/pUC origin of replication
   5578..5596    -  promoter       T7 promoter: promoter for bacteriophage T7 RNA polymerase
   5730..6539    +  CDS            KanR: aminoglycoside phosphotransferase; aph(3')-Ia; confers resistance to kanamycin in bacteria or G418 (Geneticin®) in eukaryotes
