[The description below was written by a language model from this plasmid's Addgene catalogue record and pLannotate feature annotations shown in this document.]
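Description:
LIIIalpha R E-F is an empty binary plant expression vector built on the Xpre-K (pICH50505) backbone. It serves as a level III/level V (LIII/LV) acceptor backbone in a modular plasmid assembly kit for multigene expression, gene silencing and silencing rescue in plants. The 6.6 kb plasmid carries no insert. For maintenance in E. coli it has a high-copy ColE1/pUC-type origin. For replication and stable inheritance in other bacterial hosts such as Agrobacterium it has the pVS1 origin with its RepA replication protein and StaA stability protein. A short fragment of an incP oriV is also annotated. Backbone selection is by a kanamycin resistance gene, aph(3')-Ia, which lies outside the T-DNA, and a T7 promoter is annotated between this gene and the ColE1 origin.

The region between the nopaline-type left and right T-DNA border repeats holds a placeholder cassette rather than a plant expression unit. It contains a chloramphenicol acetyltransferase gene with its promoter, a partial ccdA and a complete ccdB gene encoding the gyrase-poisoning toxin, preceded by an attR1 fragment and a lac UV5 promoter. Because ccdB is lethal to standard E. coli strains, the empty vector is propagated in the ccdB-tolerant strain DB3.1 under combined chloramphenicol and kanamycin selection. Replacing the cassette with assembled modules removes the toxin, which allows counter-selection against unmodified backbone in ordinary strains.

No plant promoter, terminator or plant selectable marker is annotated within the T-DNA, so these would have to come from the inserted modules. The record does not state which cloning sites or overhangs the "R E-F" designation refers to.
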