Addgene plasmid #54387: LIIIalpha R E-F
Purpose: (Empty Backbone)
Depositing lab: Martin Parniske. Depositing organization: Ludwig-Maximilians-Universitaet Muenchen (LMU). Publication: A modular plasmid assembly kit for multigene expression, gene silencing and silencing rescue in plants. Binder A, Lambert J, Morbitzer R, Popp C, Ott T, Lahaye T, Parniske M. PLoS One. 2014 Feb 13;9(2):e88218. doi: 10.1371/journal.pone.0088218. eCollection 2014. PubMed 24551083.
Backbone
  Vector backbone: Xpre-K (pICH50505)
  Backbone manufacturer: Icon Genetics
  Vector type: plant expression
Growth in bacteria
  Bacterial resistance: Chloramphenicol and Kanamycin, 25 & 50 μg/mL
  Growth temperature: 37°C
  Growth strain: DB3.1
  Copy number: High Copy
Gene/Insert
  Gene/Insert name: None
Terms and licenses: Academic/Nonprofit Terms; Industry Terms: Not Available to Industry
Depositor comments: binary expression vector. LIII/LV backbone.
How to cite: LIIIalpha R E-F was a gift from Martin Parniske (Addgene plasmid # 54387 ; http://n2t.net/addgene:54387 ; RRID:Addgene_54387)
