>Addgene plasmid #54387 | LIIIalpha R E-F | addgene partial sequence | sequence record 90182 | LB-F1 5'-gtggtgtaaacaaattgacgc-3'
GAACGAAAACGTAAAATGATATAAATATCAATATATTAAATTAGATTTTGCATAAAAAACAGACTACATA
ATACTGTAAAACACAACATATCCAGTCACTATGGCGGCCCCTCGAGGGGCCGCATTAGGCACCCCAGGCT
TTACACTTTATGCTTCCGGCTCGTATAATGTGTGGATTTTGAGTTAGGATCCGTCGAGATTTTCAGGAGC
TAAGGAAGCTAAAATGGAGAAAAAAATCACTGGATATACCACCGTTGATATATCCCAATGGCATCGTAAA
GAACATTTTGAGGCATTTCAGTCAGTTGCTCAATGTACCTATAACCAGACCGTTCAGCTGGATATTACGG
CCTTTTTAAAGACCGTAAAGAAAAATAAGCACAAGTTTTATCCGGCCTTTATTCACATTCTTGCCCGCCT
GATGAATGCTCATCCGGAATTCCGTATGGCAATGAAAGACGGTGAGCTGGTGATATGGGATAGTGTTCAC
CCTTGTTACACCGTTTTCCATGAGCAAACTGAAACGTTTTCATCGCTCTGGAGTGAATACCACGACGATT
TCCGGCAGTTTCTACACATATATTCGCAAGATGTGGCGTGTTACGGTGAAAACCTGGCCTATTTCCCTAA
AGGGTTTATTGAGAATATGTTTTTCGTGTCAGCCAATCCCTGGGTGAGTTTCACCAGTTTTGATTTAAAC
GTGGCCAATATGGAC
