>Addgene plasmid #54387 | LIIIalpha R E-F | addgene partial sequence | sequence record 90834 | pRS414-R 5'-CACCTCTGACTTGAGCGTCG-3'
CCTTTTTACGGTTCCTGTGGTTGGCACATACAAATGGACGAACGGATAAACCTTTTCACGCCCTTTTAAA
TATCCGATTATTCTAATAAACGCTCTTTTCTCTTAGGTTTACCCGCCAATATATCCTGTCAAACACTGAT
AGTTTAAACCAGAGGTCTCACTCATACGAAGTCTTCGTCGACCTGCAGACTGGCTGTGTATAAGGGAGCC
TGACATTTATATTCCCCAGAACATCAGGTTAATGGCGTTTTTGATGTCATTTTCGCGGTGGCTGAGATCA
GCCACTTCTTCCCCGATAACGGAAACCGGCACACTGGCCATATCGGTGGTCATCATGCGCCAGCTTTCAT
CCCCGATATGCACCACCGGGTAAAGTTCACGGGGGACTTTATCTGACAGCAGACGTGCACTGGCCAGGGG
GATCACCATCCGTCGCCCGGGCGTGTCAATAATATCACTCTGTACATCCACAAACAGACGATAACGGCTC
TCTCTTTTATAGGTGTAAACCTTAAACTGCATTTCACCAGCCCCTGTTCTCGTCAGCAAAAGAGCCGTTC
ATTTCAATAAACCGGGCGACCTCA
